Addgene plasmid #83322: 290 RFP/CFP
Purpose: fluorescent coding joint substrate
Depositing lab: Katheryn Meek. Depositing organization: Michigan State University. Publication: Restoration of ATM Expression in DNA-PKcs-Deficient Cells Inhibits Signal End Joining. Neal JA, Xu Y, Abe M, Hendrickson E, Meek K. J Immunol. 2016 Apr 1;196(7):3032-42. doi: 10.4049/jimmunol.1501654. Epub 2016 Feb 26. PubMed 26921311.
Backbone
  Vector backbone: peCFP N1
  Total vector size (bp): 6179
  Vector type: Synthetic Biology
  Selectable markers: Neomycin (select with G418)
Growth in bacteria
  Bacterial resistance: Kanamycin, 50 μg/mL
  Growth temperature: 37°C
  Growth strain: DH5alpha
  Copy number: High Copy
Gene/Insert
  Gene/Insert name: RFP +CFP joining substrate
  Species: Synthetic; multiple
Terms and licenses: Academic/Nonprofit Terms; Industry Terms: Not Available to Industry
How to cite: 290 RFP/CFP was a gift from Katheryn Meek (Addgene plasmid # 83322 ; http://n2t.net/addgene:83322 ; RRID:Addgene_83322)
