[The description below was written by a language model from this plasmid's Addgene catalogue record and pLannotate feature annotations shown in this document.]
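Description:
290 RFP/CFP is a mammalian expression plasmid built on the peCFP N1 backbone and designed as a fluorescent substrate for scoring coding joint formation, the type of DNA end joining that occurs during V(D)J recombination. It replicates in E. coli at high copy from a ColE1/pUC-type origin and also carries an f1 origin. A single NeoR/KanR (Tn5 aminoglycoside phosphotransferase) gene serves both hosts: the bacterial bla promoter drives it for kanamycin selection, and the SV40 enhancer/early promoter with the HSV TK polyadenylation signal drives it for G418 selection in mammalian cells.

The payload lies downstream of the CMV immediate early enhancer and promoter. The annotation detects three consecutive DsRed-Express coding regions in the same orientation, followed by an ECFP coding sequence, a short SV40 large T antigen fragment (possibly a nuclear localization tag, though the record does not say so) and the SV40 poly(A) signal. The layout suggests that the red reporter is expressed from the unrearranged plasmid, and that removing the intervening red segment by recombination and joining brings ECFP under CMV control. The red-to-cyan switch would then report a completed joining event in individual cells. The recombination signal sequences that would direct cleavage are not annotated in the feature table, so their positions and orientation cannot be stated from this record.

The associated work concerns end joining in DNA-PKcs-deficient cells, which fits use of the plasmid as a transfected episomal reporter of repair proficiency. The catalogue lists a total size of 6179 bp, whereas the depositor's full sequence is 6837 nt. The record does not explain this difference.
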