Features (pLannotate 1.2.2; 16 found; start..end, strand, type, name):
     61..364     +  enhancer       CMV enhancer: human cytomegalovirus immediate early enhancer
    365..568     +  promoter       CMV promoter: human cytomegalovirus (CMV) immediate early promoter
    654..1331    +  CDS            DsRed-Express: rapidly maturing tetrameric variant of DsRed fluorescent protein (Bevis and Glick, 2002) mammalian codon-optimized
   1342..2019    +  CDS            DsRed-Express: rapidly maturing tetrameric variant of DsRed fluorescent protein (Bevis and Glick, 2002) mammalian codon-optimized
   2030..2707    +  CDS            DsRed-Express: rapidly maturing tetrameric variant of DsRed fluorescent protein (Bevis and Glick, 2002) mammalian codon-optimized
   2783..3502    +  CDS            ECFP: enhanced CFP mammalian codon-optimized
   3519..3602    +  CDS            large T antigen (fragment): large T antigen from SV40 (simian virus 40)
   3625..3746    +  polyA_signal   SV40 poly(A) signal: SV40 polyadenylation signal
   3780..4208    -  rep_origin     f1 ori (sequence partly withheld): f1 bacteriophage origin of replication; arrow indicates direction of (+) strand synthesis
   4235..4339    +  promoter       AmpR promoter: bla
   4341..4698    +  promoter       SV40 promoter: SV40 enhancer and early promoter
   4733..5527    +  CDS            NeoR/KanR: aminoglycoside phosphotransferase from Tn5; aph(3')-II (or nptII); confers resistance to neomycin, kanamycin, and G418 (Geneticin®)
   5548..5700    +  CDS            ble (fragment): BLE_KLEPN - Experimental evidence at protein level: Swiss-Prot protein existence level 1. Binding protein with a strong affinity to the bleomycin family of antibiotics. Binds to CL990; an antimitotic-antibiotic compound. From Klebsiella pneumoniae.
   5759..5806    +  polyA_signal   HSV TK poly(A) signal: herpes simplex virus thymidine kinase polyadenylation signal (Cole and Stacy, 1985)
   5897..5913    -  polyA_signal   bGH poly(A) signal (fragment): bovine growth hormone polyadenylation signal
   6135..6723    +  rep_origin     ori: high-copy-number ColE1/pMB1/pBR322/pUC origin of replication
>Addgene plasmid #83322 | 290 RFP/CFP | depositor full sequence | sequence record 170199 | 290 RFP/CFP sequence 6837 bps
TAGTTATTAATAGTAATCAATTACGGGGTCATTAGTTCATAGCCCATATATGGAGTTCCGCGTTACATAA
CTTACGGTAAATGGCCCGCCTGGCTGACCGCCCAACGACCCCCGCCCATTGACGTCAATAATGACGTATG
TTCCCATAGTAACGCCAATAGGGACTTTCCATTGACGTCAATGGGTGGAGTATTTACGGTAAACTGCCCA
CTTGGCAGTACATCAAGTGTATCATATGCCAAGTACGCCCCCTATTGACGTCAATGACGGTAAATGGCCC
GCCTGGCATTATGCCCAGTACATGACCTTATGGGACTTTCCTACTTGGCAGTACATCTACGTATTAGTCA
TCGCTATTACCATGGTGATGCGGTTTTGGCAGTACATCAATGGGCGTGGATAGCGGTTTGACTCACGGGG
ATTTCCAAGTCTCCACCCCATTGACGTCAATGGGAGTTTGTTTTGGCACCAAAATCAACGGGACTTTCCA
AAATGTCGTAACAACTCCGCCCCATTGACGCAAATGGGCGGTAGGCGTGTACGGTGGGAGGTCTATATAA
GCAGAGCTGGTTTAGTGAACCGTCAGATCCGCTAGCTCGACCACAGTGCTACAGACTGGAACAAAAACCC
TGCAGTCGACTCTCATCGATACCATGGCCTCCTCCGAGGACGTCATCAAGGAGTTCATGCGCTTCAAGGT
GCGCATGGAGGGCTCCGTGAACGGCCACGAGTTCGAGATCGAGGGCGAGGGCGAGGGCCGCCCCTACGAG
GGCACCCAGACCGCCAAGCTGAAGGTGACCAAGGGCGGCCCCCTGCCCTTCGCCTGGGACATCCTGTCCC
CCCAGTTCCAGTACGGCTCCAAGGTGTACGTGAAGCACCCCGCCGACATCCCCGACTACAAGAAGCTGTC
CTTCCCCGAGGGCTTCAAGTGGGAGCGCGTGATGAACTTCGAGGACGGCGGCGTGGTGACCGTGACCCAG
GACTCCTCCCTGCAGGACGGAAGCTTCATCTACAAGGTGAAGTTCATCGGCGTGAACTTCCCCTCCGACG
GCCCCGTAATGCAGAAGAAGACTATGGGCTGGGAGGCCTCCACCGAGCGCCTGTACCCCCGCGACGGCGC
GCTGAAGGGCGAGATCCACAAGGCCCTGAAGCTGAAGGACGGCGGCCACTACCTGGTGGAGTTCAAGTCC
ATCTACATGGCCAAGAAGCCCGTGCAGCTGCCCGGCTACTACTACGTGGACTCCAAGCTGGACATCACCT
CCCACAACGAGGACTACACCATCGTGGAGCAGTACGAGCGCGCCGAGGGCCGCCACCACCTGTTCCTGTA
GCATCGATACCATGGCCTCCTCCGAGGACGTCATCAAGGAGTTCATGCGCTTCAAGGTGCGCATGGAGGG
CTCCGTGAACGGCCACGAGTTCGAGATCGAGGGCGAGGGCGAGGGCCGCCCCTACGAGGGCACCCAGACC
GCCAAGCTGAAGGTGACCAAGGGCGGCCCCCTGCCCTTCGCCTGGGACATCCTGTCCCCCCAGTTCCAGT
ACGGCTCCAAGGTGTACGTGAAGCACCCCGCCGACATCCCCGACTACAAGAAGCTGTCCTTCCCCGAGGG
CTTCAAGTGGGAGCGCGTGATGAACTTCGAGGACGGCGGCGTGGTGACCGTGACCCAGGACTCCTCCCTG
CAGGACGGAAGCTTCATCTACAAGGTGAAGTTCATCGGCGTGAACTTCCCCTCCGACGGCCCCGTAATGC
AGAAGAAGACTATGGGCTGGGAGGCCTCCACCGAGCGCCTGTACCCCCGCGACGGCGCGCTGAAGGGCGA
GATCCACAAGGCCCTGAAGCTGAAGGACGGCGGCCACTACCTGGTGGAGTTCAAGTCCATCTACATGGCC
AAGAAGCCCGTGCAGCTGCCCGGCTACTACTACGTGGACTCCAAGCTGGACATCACCTCCCACAACGAGG
ACTACACCATCGTGGAGCAGTACGAGCGCGCCGAGGGCCGCCACCACCTGTTCCTGTAGCATCGATACCA
TGGCCTCCTCCGAGGACGTCATCAAGGAGTTCATGCGCTTCAAGGTGCGCATGGAGGGCTCCGTGAACGG
CCACGAGTTCGAGATCGAGGGCGAGGGCGAGGGCCGCCCCTACGAGGGCACCCAGACCGCCAAGCTGAAG
GTGACCAAGGGCGGCCCCCTGCCCTTCGCCTGGGACATCCTGTCCCCCCAGTTCCAGTACGGCTCCAAGG
TGTACGTGAAGCACCCCGCCGACATCCCCGACTACAAGAAGCTGTCCTTCCCCGAGGGCTTCAAGTGGGA
GCGCGTGATGAACTTCGAGGACGGCGGCGTGGTGACCGTGACCCAGGACTCCTCCCTGCAGGACGGAAGC
TTCATCTACAAGGTGAAGTTCATCGGCGTGAACTTCCCCTCCGACGGCCCCGTAATGCAGAAGAAGACTA
TGGGCTGGGAGGCCTCCACCGAGCGCCTGTACCCCCGCGACGGCGCGCTGAAGGGCGAGATCCACAAGGC
CCTGAAGCTGAAGGACGGCGGCCACTACCTGGTGGAGTTCAAGTCCATCTACATGGCCAAGAAGCCCGTG
CAGCTGCCCGGCTACTACTACGTGGACTCCAAGCTGGACATCACCTCCCACAACGAGGACTACACCATCG
TGGAGCAGTACGAGCGCGCCGAGGGCCGCCACCACCTGTTCCTGTAGCATCGATGAGAGGATCCCGAGGG
TTTTTGTACAGCCAGACAGTGGAGTACTACCACTGTGGGACCGGTCGCCACCATGGTGAGCAAGGGCGAG
GAGCTGTTCACCGGGGTGGTGCCCATCCTGGTCGAGCTGGACGGCGACGTAAACGGCCACAAGTTCAGCG
TGTCCGGCGAGGGCGAGGGCGATGCCACCTACGGCAAGCTGACCCTGAAGTTCATCTGCACCACCGGCAA
GCTGCCCGTGCCCTGGCCCACCCTCGTGACCACCCTGACCTGGGGCGTGCAGTGCTTCAGCCGCTACCCC
GACCACATGAAGCAGCACGACTTCTTCAAGTCCGCCATGCCCGAAGGCTACGTCCAGGAGCGCACCATCT
TCTTCAAGGACGACGGCAACTACAAGACCCGCGCCGAGGTGAAGTTCGAGGGCGACACCCTGGTGAACCG
CATCGAGCTGAAGGGCATCGACTTCAAGGAGGACGGCAACATCCTGGGGCACAAGCTGGAGTACAACTAC
ATCAGCCACAACGTCTATATCACCGCCGACAAGCAGAAGAACGGCATCAAGGCCAACTTCAAGATCCGCC
ACAACATCGAGGACGGCAGCGTGCAGCTCGCCGACCACTACCAGCAGAACACCCCCATCGGCGACGGCCC
CGTGCTGCTGCCCGACAACCACTACCTGAGCACCCAGTCCGCCCTGAGCAAAGACCCCAACGAGAAGCGC
GATCACATGGTCCTGCTGGAGTTCGTGACCGCCGCCGGGATCACTCTCGGCATGGACGAGCTGTACAAGT
AAAGCGGCCGCGACTCTAGATCATAATCAGCCATACCACATTTGTAGAGGTTTTACTTGCTTTAAAAAAC
CTCCCACACCTCCCCCTGAACCTGAAACATAAAATGAATGCAATTGTTGTTGTTAACTTGTTTATTGCAG
CTTATAATGGTTACAAATAAAGCAATAGCATCACAAATTTCACAAATAAAGCATTTTTTTCACTGCATTC
TAGTTGTGGTTTGTCCAAACTCATCAATGTATCTTAAGGCGTAAATTGTAAGCGTTAATATTTTGTTAAA
ATTCGCGTTAAATTTTTGTTAAATCAGCTCATTTTTTAACCAATAGGCCGAAATCGGCAAAATCCCTTAT
AAATCAAAAGAATAGACCGAGATAGGGT
[37 nt withheld, positions 3879-3915]
AAAGAACGTGGACTCCAACGTCAAAGG
[49 nt withheld, positions 3943-3991]
T
[91 nt withheld, positions 3993-4083]
G
[124 nt withheld, positions 4085-4208]
CAGGTGGCACTTTTCGGGGAAATGTGCGCGGAACCCCTATTTGTTTATTTTTCTAAATACATTCAAATAT
GTATCCGCTCATGAGACAATAACCCTGATAAATGCTTCAATAATATTGAAAAAGGAAGAGTCCTGAGGCG
GAAAGAACCAGCTGTGGAATGTGTGTCAGTTAGGGTGTGGAAAGTCCCCAGGCTCCCCAGCAGGCAGAAG
TATGCAAAGCATGCATCTCAATTAGTCAGCAACCAGGTGTGGAAAGTCCCCAGGCTCCCCAGCAGGCAGA
AGTATGCAAAGCATGCATCTCAATTAGTCAGCAACCATAGTCCCGCCCCTAACTCCGCCCATCCCGCCCC
TAACTCCGCCCAGTTCCGCCCATTCTCCGCCCCATGGCTGACTAATTTTTTTTATTTATGCAGAGGCCGA
GGCCGCCTCGGCCTCTGAGCTATTCCAGAAGTAGTGAGGAGGCTTTTTTGGAGGCCTAGGCTTTTGCAAA
GATCGATCAAGAGACAGGATGAGGATCGTTTCGCATGATTGAACAAGATGGATTGCACGCAGGTTCTCCG
GCCGCTTGGGTGGAGAGGCTATTCGGCTATGACTGGGCACAACAGACAATCGGCTGCTCTGATGCCGCCG
TGTTCCGGCTGTCAGCGCAGGGGCGCCCGGTTCTTTTTGTCAAGACCGACCTGTCCGGTGCCCTGAATGA
ACTGCAAGACGAGGCAGCGCGGCTATCGTGGCTGGCCACGACGGGCGTTCCTTGCGCAGCTGTGCTCGAC
GTTGTCACTGAAGCGGGAAGGGACTGGCTGCTATTGGGCGAAGTGCCGGGGCAGGATCTCCTGTCATCTC
ACCTTGCTCCTGCCGAGAAAGTATCCATCATGGCTGATGCAATGCGGCGGCTGCATACGCTTGATCCGGC
TACCTGCCCATTCGACCACCAAGCGAAACATCGCATCGAGCGAGCACGTACTCGGATGGAAGCCGGTCTT
GTCGATCAGGATGATCTGGACGAAGAGCATCAGGGGCTCGCGCCAGCCGAACTGTTCGCCAGGCTCAAGG
CGAGCATGCCCGACGGCGAGGATCTCGTCGTGACCCATGGCGATGCCTGCTTGCCGAATATCATGGTGGA
AAATGGCCGCTTTTCTGGATTCATCGACTGTGGCCGGCTGGGTGTGGCGGACCGCTATCAGGACATAGCG
TTGGCTACCCGTGATATTGCTGAAGAGCTTGGCGGCGAATGGGCTGACCGCTTCCTCGTGCTTTACGGTA
TCGCCGCTCCCGATTCGCAGCGCATCGCCTTCTATCGCCTTCTTGACGAGTTCTTCTGAGCGGGACTCTG
GGGTTCGAAATGACCGACCAAGCGACGCCCAACCTGCCATCACGAGATTTCGATTCCACCGCCGCCTTCT
ATGAAAGGTTGGGCTTCGGAATCGTTTTCCGGGACGCCGGCTGGATGATCCTCCAGCGCGGGGATCTCAT
GCTGGAGTTCTTCGCCCACCCTAGGGGGAGGCTAACTGAAACACGGAAGGAGACAATACCGGAAGGAACC
CGCGCTATGACGGCAATAAAAAGACAGAATAAAACGCACGGTGTTGGGTCGTTTGTTCATAAACGCGGGG
TTCGGTCCCAGGGCTGGCACTCTGTCGATACCCCACCGAGACCCCATTGGGGCCAATACGCCCGCGTTTC
TTCCTTTTCCCCACCCCACCCCCCAAGTTCGGGTGAAGGCCCAGGGCTCGCAGCCAACGTCGGGGCGGCA
GGCCCTGCCATAGCCTCAGGTTACTCATATATACTTTAGATTGATTTAAAACTTCATTTTTAATTTAAAA
GGATCTAGGTGAAGATCCTTTTTGATAATCTCATGACCAAAATCCCTTAACGTGAGTTTTCGTTCCACTG
AGCGTCAGACCCCGTAGAAAAGATCAAAGGATCTTCTTGAGATCCTTTTTTTCTGCGCGTAATCTGCTGC
TTGCAAACAAAAAAACCACCGCTACCAGCGGTGGTTTGTTTGCCGGATCAAGAGCTACCAACTCTTTTTC
CGAAGGTAACTGGCTTCAGCAGAGCGCAGATACCAAATACTGTCCTTCTAGTGTAGCCGTAGTTAGGCCA
CCACTTCAAGAACTCTGTAGCACCGCCTACATACCTCGCTCTGCTAATCCTGTTACCAGTGGCTGCTGCC
AGTGGCGATAAGTCGTGTCTTACCGGGTTGGACTCAAGACGATAGTTACCGGATAAGGCGCAGCGGTCGG
GCTGAACGGGGGGTTCGTGCACACAGCCCAGCTTGGAGCGAACGACCTACACCGAACTGAGATACCTACA
GCGTGAGCTATGAGAAAGCGCCACGCTTCCCGAAGGGAGAAAGGCGGACAGGTATCCGGTAAGCGGCAGG
GTCGGAACAGGAGAGCGCACGAGGGAGCTTCCAGGGGGAAACGCCTGGTATCTTTATAGTCCTGTCGGGT
TTCGCCACCTCTGACTTGAGCGTCGATTTTTGTGATGCTCGTCAGGGGGGCGGAGCCTATGGAAAAACGC
CAGCAACGCGGCCTTTTTACGGTTCCTGGCCTTTTGCTGGCCTTTTGCTCACATGTTCTTTCCTGCGTTA
TCCCCTGATTCTGTGGATAACCGTATTACCGCCATGCAT
