>Addgene plasmid #83322 | 290 RFP/CFP | addgene partial sequence | sequence record 160565 | CMV-F 5'-CGCAAATGGGCGGTAGGCGTG-3'
AGCAGAGCTGGTTTAGTGAACCGTCAGATCCGCTAGCTCGACCACAGTGCTACAGACTGGAACAAAAACC
CTGCAGTCGACTCTCATCGATACCATGGCCTCCTCCGAGGACGTCATCAAGGAGTTCATGCGCTTCAAGG
TGCGCATGGAGGGCTCCGTGAACGGCCACGAGTTCGAGATCGAGGGCGAGGGCGAGGGCCGCCCCTACGA
GGGCACCCAGACCGCCAAGCTGAAGGTGACCAAGGGCGGCCCCCTGCCCTTCGCCTGGGACATCCTGTCC
CCCCAGTTCCAGTACGGCTCCAAGGTGTACGTGAAGCACCCCGCCGACATCCCCGACTACAAGAAGCTGT
CCTTCCCCGAGGGCTTCAAGTGGGAGCGCGTGATGAACTTCGAGGACGGCGGCGTGGTGACCGTGACCCA
GGACTCCTCCCTGCAGGACGGAAGCTTCATCTACAAGGTGAAGTTCATCGGCGTGAACTTCCCCTCCGAC
GGCCCCGTAATGCAGAAGAAGACTATGGGCTGGGAGGCCTCCACCGAGCGCCTGTACCCCCGCGACGGCG
CGCTGAAGGGCGAGATCCACAAGGCCCTGAAGCTGAAGGACGGCGGCCACTACCTGGTGGAGTTCAAGTC
CATCTACATGGCCAAGAAGCCCGTGCAGCTGCCCGGCTACTACTACGTGGACTCCAAGCTGGACATCACC
TCCCACAACGAGGACTACACCATCGTGGAGCAGTACGAGCGCGCCGAGGGCCGCCACCACCTGTTCCTGT
AGCATCGATACCATGGCCTCCTCCGAGGACGTCATCAAGGAGTTCATGCGCTTCAAGGTGCGCATGGAGG
GCTCCGTGAACGGCCACGAGTTCGAGATCGAGGGCGAGGGCGAGGG
