>Addgene plasmid #83322 | 290 RFP/CFP | addgene partial sequence | sequence record 160568 | SV40pA-R 5'-GAAATTTGTGATGCTATTGC-3'
AGCTGCAATAAACAAGTTAACAACAACAATTGCATTCATTTTATGTTTCAGGTTCAGGGGGAGGTGTGGG
AGGTTTTTTAAAGCAAGTAAAACCTCTACAAATGTGGTATGGCTGATTATGATCTAGAGTCGCGGCCGCT
TTACTTGTACAGCTCGTCCATGCCGAGAGTGATCCCGGCGGCGGTCACGAACTCCAGCAGGACCATGTGA
TCGCGCTTCTCGTTGGGGTCTTTGCTCAGGGCGGACTGGGTGCTCAGGTAGTGGTTGTCGGGCAGCAGCA
CGGGGCCGTCGCCGATGGGGGTGTTCTGCTGGTAGTGGTCGGCGAGCTGCACGCTGCCGTCCTCGATGTT
GTGGCGGATCTTGAAGTTGGCCTTGATGCCGTTCTTCTGCTTGTCGGCGGTGATATAGACGTTGTGGCTG
ATGTAGTTGTACTCCAGCTTGTGCCCCAGGATGTTGCCGTCCTCCTTGAAGTCGATGCCCTTCAGCTCGA
TGCGGTTCACCAGGGTGTCGCCCTCGAACTTCACCTCGGCGCGGGTCTTGTAGTTGCCGTCGTCCTTGAA
GAAGATGGTGCGCTCCTGGACGTAGCCTTCGGGCATGGCGGACTTGAAGAAGTCGTGCTGCTTCATGTGG
TCGGGGTAGCGGCTGAAGCACTGCACGCCCCAGGTCAGGGTGGTCACGAGGGTGGGCCAGGGCACGGGCA
GCTTGCCGGTGGTGCAGATGAACTTCAGGGTCAGCTTGCCGTAGGTGGCATCGCCCTCGCCCTCGCCGGA
CACGCTGAACTTGTGGCCGTTTACGTCGCCGTCCAGCTCGACCAGGATGGGCACCACCCCGGTGAACAGC
TCCTCGCCCTTGCTCACCATGGTGGCGACCGGTCCCACAGTGGTAGTACTCCACTGTCTGGCTGTACAAA
AACCCTCGGGATCCTCTCATCGATGCTACAGGAACAGGTGGTGGCGGCCCTCGGCGCGCTCGTACTGCTC
CACGATGGTGTAGTCCTCGTTGTGGGA
