>Addgene plasmid #83322 | 290 RFP/CFP | addgene partial sequence | sequence record 161260 | EGFP-N 5'-CGTCGCCGTCCAGCTCGACCAG-3'
GCTCCTCGCCCTTGCTCACCATGGTGGCGACCGGTCCCACAGTGGTAGTACTCCACTGTCTGGCTGTACA
AAAACCCTCGGGATCCTCTCATCGATGCTACAGGAACAGGTGGTGGCGGCCCTCGGCGCGCTCGTACTGC
TCCACGATGGTGTAGTCCTCGTTGTGGGAGGTGATGTCCAGCTTGGAGTCCACGTAGTAGTAGCCGGGCA
GCTGCACGGGCTTCTTGGCCATGTAGATGGACTTGAACTCCACCAGGTAGTGGCCGCCGTCCTTCAGCTT
CAGGGCCTTGTGGATCTCGCCCTTCAGCGCGCCGTCGCGGGGGTACAGGCGCTCGGTGGAGGCCTCCCAG
CCCATAGTCTTCTTCTGCATTACGGGGCCGTCGGAGGGGAAGTTCACGCCGATGAACTTCACCTTGTAGA
TGAAGCTTCCGTCCTGCAGGGAGGAGTCCTGGGTCACGGTCACCACGCCGCCGTCCTCGAAGTTCATCAC
GCGCTCCCACTTGAAGCCCTCGGGGAAGGACAGCTTCTTGTAGTCGGGGATGTCGGCGGGGTGCTTCACG
TACACCTTGGAGCCGTACTGGAACTGGGGGGACAGGATGTCCCAGGCGAAGGGCAGGGGGCCGCCCTTGG
TCACCTTCAGCTTGGCGGTCTGGGTGCCCTCGTAGGGGCGGCCCTCGCCCTCGCCCTCGATCTCGAACTC
GTGGCCGTTCACGGAGCCCTCCATGCGCACCTTGAAGCGCATGAACTCCTTGATGACGTCCTCGGAGGAG
GCCATGGTATCGATGCTACAGGAACAGGTGGTGG
